>Addgene plasmid #81079 | pconst #5-RFP | depositor full sequence | sequence record 153936 | pconst #5-RFP sequence 2777 bps
GAATTCATGAGATCTTTTACGGCTAGCTCAGTCCTAGGTACAATGCTAGCGGATCTTTTAAGAAGGAGAT
ATACATATGGCGAGTAGCGAAGACGTTATCAAAGAGTTCATGCGTTTCAAAGTTCGTATGGAAGGTTCCG
TTAACGGTCACGAGTTCGAAATCGAAGGTGAAGGTGAAGGTCGTCCGTACGAAGGTACCCAGACCGCTAA
ACTGAAAGTTACCAAAGGTGGTCCGCTGCCGTTCGCTTGGGACATCCTGTCCCCGCAGTTCCAGTACGGT
TCCAAAGCTTACGTTAAACACCCGGCTGACATCCCGGACTACCTGAAACTGTCCTTCCCGGAAGGTTTCA
AATGGGAACGTGTTATGAACTTCGAAGACGGTGGTGTTGTTACCGTTACCCAGGACTCCTCCCTGCAAGA
CGGTGAGTTCATCTACAAAGTTAAACTGCGTGGTACCAACTTCCCGTCCGACGGTCCGGTTATGCAGAAA
AAAACCATGGGTTGGGAAGCTTCCACCGAACGTATGTACCCGGAAGACGGTGCTCTGAAAGGTGAAATCA
AAATGCGTCTGAAACTGAAAGACGGTGGTCACTACGACGCTGAAGTTAAAACCACCTACATGGCTAAAAA
ACCGGTTCAGCTGCCGGGTGCTTACAAAACCGACATCAAACTGGACATCACCTCCCACAACGAAGACTAC
ACCATCGTTGAACAGTACGAACGTGCTGAAGGTCGTCACTCCACCGGTGCTTAAGGATCCAAACTCGAGT
AAGGATCTCCAGGCATCAAATAAAACGAAAGGCTCAGTCGAAAGACTGGGCCTTTCGTTTTATCTGTTGT
TTGTCGGTGAACGCTCTCTACTAGAGTCACACTGGCTCACCTTCGGGTGGGCCTTTCTGCGTTTATACCT
AGGGATATATTCCGCTTCCTCGCTCACTGACTCGCTACGCTCGGTCGTTCGACTGCGGCGAGCGGAAATG
GCTTACGAACGGGGCGGAGATTTCCTGGAAGATGCCAGGAAGATACTTAACAGGGAAGTGAGAGGGCCGC
GGCAAAGCCGTTTTTCCATAGGCTCCGCCCCCCTGACAAGCATCACGAAATCTGACGCTCAAATCAGTGG
TGGCGAAACCCGACAGGACTATAAAGATACCAGGCGTTTCCCCCTGGCGGCTCCCTCGTGCGCTCTCCTG
TTCCTGCCTTTCGGTTTACCGGTGTCATTCCGCTGTTATGGCCGCGTTTGTCTCATTCCACGCCTGACAC
TCAGTTCCGGGTAGGCAGTTCGCTCCAAGCTGGACTGTATGCACGAACCCCCCGTTCAGTCCGACCGCTG
CGCCTTATCCGGTAACTATCGTCTTGAGTCCAACCCGGAAAGACATGCAAAAGCACCACTGGCAGCAGCC
ACTGGTAATTGATTTAGAGGAGTTAGTCTTGAAGTCATGCGCCGGTTAAGGCTAAACTGAAAGGACAAGT
TTTGGTGACTGCGCTCCTCCAAGCCAGTTACCTCGGTTCAAAGAGTTGGTAGCTCAGAGAACCTTCGAAA
AACCGCCCTGCAAGGCGGTTTTTTCGTTTTCAGAGCAAGAGATTACGCGCAGACCAAAACGATCTCAAGA
AGATCATCTTATTAATCAGATAAAATATTTCTAGATTTCAGTGCAATTTATCTCTTCAAATGTAGCACCT
GAAGTCAGCCCCATACGATATAAGTTGTTACTAGTGCTTGGATTCTCACCAATAAAAAACGCCCGGCGGC
AACCGAGCGTTCTGAACAAATCCAGATGGAGTTCTGAGGTCATTACTGGATCTATCAACAGGAGTCCAAG
CGAGCTCTCGAACCCCAGAGTCCCGCTCAGAAGAACTCGTCAAGAAGGCGATAGAAGGCGATGCGCTGCG
AATCGGGAGCGGCGATACCGTAAAGCACGAGGAAGCGGTCAGCCCATTCGCCGCCAAGCTCTTCAGCAAT
ATCACGGGTAGCCAACGCTATGTCCTGATAGCGGTCCGCCACACCCAGCCGGCCACAGTCGATGAATCCA
GAAAAGCGGCCATTTTCCACCATGATATTCGGCAAGCAGGCATCGCCATGGGTCACGACGAGATCCTCGC
CGTCGGGCATGCGCGCCTTGAGCCTGGCGAACAGTTCGGCTGGCGCGAGCCCCTGATGCTCTTCGTCCAG
ATCATCCTGATCGACAAGACCGGCTTCCATCCGAGTACGTGCTCGCTCGATGCGATGTTTCGCTTGGTGG
TCGAATGGGCAGGTAGCCGGATCAAGCGTATGCAGCCGCCGCATTGCATCAGCCATGATGGATACTTTCT
CGGCAGGAGCAAGGTGAGATGACAGGAGATCCTGCCCCGGCACTTCGCCCAATAGCAGCCAGTCCCTTCC
CGCTTCAGTGACAACGTCGAGCACAGCTGCGCAAGGAACGCCCGTCGTGGCCAGCCACGATAGCCGCGCT
GCCTCGTCCTGCAGTTCATTCAGGGCACCGGACAGGTCGGTCTTGACAAAAAGAACCGGGCGCCCCTGCG
CTGACAGCCGGAACACGGCGGCATCAGAGCAGCCGATTGTCTGTTGTGCCCAGTCATAGCCGAATAGCCT
CTCCACCCAAGCGGCCGGAGAACCTGCGTGCAATCCATCTTGTTCAATCATGCGAAACGATCCTCATCCT
GTCTCTTGATCAGATCATGATCCCCTGCGCCATCAGATCCTTGGCGGCAAGAAAGCCATCCAGTTTACTT
TGCAGGGCTTCCCAACCTTACCAGAGGGCGCCCCAGCTGGCAATTCC
Features (pLannotate 1.2.2; 9 found; start..end, strand, type, name):
     22..50      +  promoter       J23119 promoter (fragment): bacterial promoter (Registry of Standard Biological Parts BBa J23119)
     77..754     +  CDS            mRFP1: monomeric derivative of DsRed (Campbell et al., 2002)
    787..858     +  terminator     rrnB T1 terminator: transcription terminator T1 from the E. coli rrnB gene
    874..901     +  terminator     T7Te terminator: phage T7 early transcription terminator
    920..975     -  rep_origin     RSF ori (fragment): Plasmids containing the RSF 1030 origin of replication can be propagated in E. coli cells that contain additional plasmids with compatible origins.
   1063..1608    -  rep_origin     p15A ori: Plasmids containing the medium-copy-number p15A origin of replication can be propagated in E. coli cells that contain a second plasmid with the ColE1 origin.
   1722..1816    -  terminator     lambda t0 terminator: transcription terminator from phage lambda
   1850..2641    -  CDS            neo: KKA2_KLEPN - Also known as kan, nptII. Experimental evidence at protein level: Swiss-Prot protein existence level 1. Resistance to kanamycin, neomycin, paromomycin, ribostamycin, butirosin and gentamicin B. From Klebsiella pneumoniae.
   2673..2777    -  CDS            tnpA (fragment): TN5P_ECOLX - Also known as tnp. Experimental evidence at protein level: Swiss-Prot protein existence level 1. Mediates transposition of transposon Tn5 by a 'cut and paste' mechanism. First, the monomeric transposase binds the 19 bp inverted DNA repeats flanking the transposon. Then, dimerization of the DNA- bound transposase creates a synaptic DNA complex. After nicking of the first DNA strand, excision of the transposon proceeds through a series of intermediates. The transposase then mediates the insertion of the transposon at a new site by strand transfer. The activity of the wild- type tran
