[The description below was written by a language model from this plasmid's Addgene catalogue record and pLannotate feature annotations shown in this document.]
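Description:
pconst #5-RFP is a small (about 2.8 kb) bacterial expression plasmid built on the pBbA0k-RFP BglBrick-style backbone for use in E. coli. It replicates from the p15A origin, which is compatible with ColE1-type plasmids and so allows co-maintenance with a second vector. The catalogue entry is inconsistent on copy number, listing it as both medium and low copy, though p15A is generally regarded as low-to-medium. Selection is by kanamycin, conferred by the Tn5-derived neo/nptII gene, which is followed by the lambda t0 terminator. The short tnpA fragment next to the resistance gene and the small RSF ori fragment near p15A are most likely residual or homologous sequence picked up by automated annotation rather than functional elements.

The payload is a single transcription unit in which a constitutive synthetic sigma-70 promoter drives mRFP1, a monomeric red fluorescent derivative of DsRed (678 bp). The record identifies the promoter as BBa_J23110, a member of the Anderson constitutive promoter series. The annotation software instead labels it as a fragment of J23119, the consensus parent of that family, which is expected given how closely the variants resemble one another. Transcription is terminated by a tandem rrnB T1 and T7Te terminator pair, insulating the reporter from the downstream origin.

The stated purpose is constitutive RFP expression in a biobrick-format construct. The "#5" in the name suggests it is one of a set of constitutive promoter–RFP plasmids, and it comes from work on dynamic pathway regulation with stress-response promoters. In that context it would plausibly serve as a fixed-strength reference or control for comparing promoter output by fluorescence, though the record does not spell this out.
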