Addgene plasmid #81079: pconst #5-RFP
Purpose: constitutive promoter expressing RFP, biobrick construction
Depositing lab: Paul Adams & Jay Keasling. Publication: Engineering dynamic pathway regulation using stress-response promoters. Dahl RH, Zhang F, Alonso-Gutierrez J, Baidoo E, Batth TS, Redding-Johanson AM, Petzold CJ, Mukhopadhyay A, Lee TS, Adams PD, Keasling JD. Nat Biotechnol. 2013 Nov;31(11):1039-46. doi: 10.1038/nbt.2689. Epub 2013 Oct 20. PubMed 24142050.
Backbone
  Vector backbone: pBbA0k-RFP
  Backbone size w/o insert (bp): 2099
  Total vector size (bp): 2777
  Vector type: P15A origin, Constitutive promoter, kanR
  Selectable markers: Kan
Growth in bacteria
  Bacterial resistance: Kanamycin, 50 μg/mL
  Growth temperature: 37°C
  Growth strain: DH5alpha
  Growth instructions: medium copy
  Copy number: Low Copy
Gene/Insert
  Gene/Insert name: RFP
  Insert size (bp): 678
  Promoter: Constitutive Promoter - BBa_J23110
  Cloning method: Unknown
  Sequencing primers: 5′ tttacggctagctcagtcctaggtacaatgctagc
Terms and licenses: Academic/Nonprofit Terms; Industry Terms: Not Available to Industry
How to cite: pconst #5-RFP was a gift from Paul Adams & Jay Keasling (Addgene plasmid # 81079 ; http://n2t.net/addgene:81079 ; RRID:Addgene_81079)
