>Addgene plasmid #81079 | pconst #5-RFP | addgene partial sequence | sequence record 157207 | RNAde-BB-3 5'-tacggacgaccttcaccttc-3'
CGGAACCTTCCATACGAACTTTGAAACGCATGAACTCTTTGATAACGTCTTCGCTACTCGCCATATGTAT
ATCTCCTTCTTAAAAGATCCGCTAGCATTGTACCTAGGACTGAGCTAGCCGTAAAAGATCTCATGAATTC
GGAATTGCCAGCTGGGGCGCCCTCTGGTAAGGTTGGGAAGCCCTGCAAAGTAAACTGGATGGCTTTCTTG
CCGCCAAGGATCTGATGGCGCAGGGGATCATGATCTGATCAAGAGACAGGATGAGGATCGTTTCGCATGA
TTGAACAAGATGGATTGCACGCAGGTTCTCCGGCCGCTTGGGTGGAGAGGCTATTCGGCTATGACTGGGC
ACAACAGACAATCGGCTGCTCTGATGCCGCCGTGTTCCGGCTGTCAGCGCAGGGGCGCCCGGTTCTTTTT
GTCAAGACCGACCTGTCCGGTGCCCTGAATGAACTGCAGGACGAGGCAGCGCGGCTATCGTGGCTGGCCA
CGACGGGCGTTCCTTGCGCAGCTGTGCTCGACGTTGTCACTGAAGCGGGAAGGGACTGGCTGCTATTGGG
CGAAGTGCCGGGGCAGGATCTCCTGTCATCTCACCTTGCTCCTGCCGAGAAAGTATCCATCATGGCTGAT
GCAATGCGGCGGCTGCATACGCTTGATCCGGCTACCTGCCCATTCGACCACCAAGCGAAACATCGCATCG
AGCGAGCACGTACTCGGATGGAAGCCGGTCTTGTCGATCAGGATGATCTGGACGAAGAGCATCAGGGGCT
CGCGCCAGCCGAACTGTTCGCCAGGCTCAAGGCGCGCATGCCCGACGGCGAGGATCTCGTCGTGACCCAT
GGCGATGCCTGCTTGCCGAATATCATGGTGGAAAATGGCCGCTTTTCTGGATTCATCGACTGTGGCCGGC
TGGGTGTGGCGGACCGCTATCAGGACATAGCGTTGGCTACCCGTGATATTGCTGAAA
