>Addgene plasmid #81079 | pconst #5-RFP | addgene partial sequence | sequence record 157208 | jkRFP-F 5'-tggtcactacgacgctgaag-3'
GGTTCAGCTGCCGGGTGCTTACAAAACCGACATCAAACTGGACATCACCTCCCACAACGAAGACTACACC
ATCGTTGAACAGTACGAACGTGCTGAAGGTCGTCACTCCACCGGTGCTTAAGGATCCAAACTCGAGTAAG
GATCTCCAGGCATCAAATAAAACGAAAGGCTCAGTCGAAAGACTGGGCCTTTCGTTTTATCTGTTGTTTG
TCGGTGAACGCTCTCTACTAGAGTCACACTGGCTCACCTTCGGGTGGGCCTTTCTGCGTTTATACCTAGG
GATATATTCCGCTTCCTCGCTCACTGACTCGCTACGCTCGGTCGTTCGACTGCGGCGAGCGGAAATGGCT
TACGAACGGGGCGGAGATTTCCTGGAAGATGCCAGGAAGATACTTAACAGGGAAGTGAGAGGGCCGCGGC
AAAGCCGTTTTTCCATAGGCTCCGCCCCCCTGACAAGCATCACGAAATCTGACGCTCAAATCAGTGGTGG
CGAAACCCGACAGGACTATAAAGATACCAGGCGTTTCCCCCTGGCGGCTCCCTCGTGCGCTCTCCTGTTC
CTGCCTTTCGGTTTACCGGTGTCATTCCGCTGTTATGGCCGCGTTTGTCTCATTCCACGCCTGACACTCA
GTTCCGGGTAGGCAGTTCGCTCCAAGCTGGACTGTATGCACGAACCCCCCGTTCAGTCCGACCGCTGCGC
CTTATCCGGTAACTATCGTCTTGAGTCCAACCCGGAAAGACATGCAAAAGCACCACTGGCAGCAGCCACT
GGTAATTGATTTAGAGGAGTTAGTCTTGAAGTCATGCGCCGGTTAAGGCTAAACTGAAAGGACAAGTTTT
GGTGACTGCGCTCCTCCAAGCC
